Addgene plasmid #215073: pBABE-NLS-HA-TurboID
Purpose: Expresses NLS-HA-TurboID in mammalian cells from a retroviral vector.
Depositing lab: Michele Pagano. Depositing organization: NYU Grossman School of Medicine. Publication: CDK-independent role of D-type cyclins in regulating DNA mismatch repair. Rona G, Miwatani-Minter B, Zhang Q, Goldberg HV, Kerzhnerman MA, Howard JB, Simoneschi D, Lane E, Hobbs JW, Sassani E, Wang AA, Keegan S, Laverty DJ, Piett CG, Pongor LS, Xu ML, Andrade J, Thomas A, Sicinski P, Askenazi M, Ueberheide B, Fenyo D, Nagel ZD, Pagano M. Mol Cell. 2024 Feb 29:S1097-2765(24)00129-1. doi: 10.1016/j.molcel.2024.02.010. PubMed 38458201.
Backbone
  Vector backbone: pBABE
  Vector type: Mammalian Expression, Retroviral
  Selectable markers: Puromycin
Growth in bacteria
  Bacterial resistance: Ampicillin, 100 μg/mL
  Growth temperature: 37°C
  Growth strain: NEB Stable
  Copy number: High Copy
Gene/Insert
  Gene/Insert name: TurboID (alt name: BirA)
  Entrez Gene: birA (a.k.a. b3973, ECK3965, bioR, dhbB)
  Promoter: LTR
  Tag / fusion protein: NLS-HA (N terminal on insert)
  Cloning method: Unknown
  Sequencing primers: 5′ pBABE 5'; 3′ pBABE 3'
Terms and licenses: Academic/Nonprofit Terms; Industry Terms: Not Available to Industry
How to cite: pBABE-NLS-HA-TurboID was a gift from Michele Pagano (Addgene plasmid # 215073 ; http://n2t.net/addgene:215073 ; RRID:Addgene_215073)
