[The description below was written by a language model from this plasmid's Addgene catalogue record and pLannotate feature annotations shown in this document.]
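Description:
pBABE-NLS-HA-TurboID is a Moloney murine leukemia virus-based retroviral vector on the pBABE backbone, about 6.2 kb, for expressing a nuclear-targeted TurboID biotin ligase in mammalian cells. In bacteria it is maintained through a high-copy ColE1/pUC-type origin and selected with ampicillin via the β-lactamase gene and its own promoter. The proviral region is flanked by MMLV long terminal repeats. Downstream of the 5′ LTR lie a packaging signal (annotated as an MESV Ψ fragment) and a truncated gag segment lacking its start codon, which together allow the transcribed genome to be encapsidated when the viral proteins are supplied in trans by packaging cells. The automated annotation also labels a short fragment next to the 3′ LTR as a ΔU3 self-inactivating element, but this directly adjoins a full LTR annotation, and the record lists the LTR as the promoter for the insert.

The payload is TurboID, an engineered mutant of the E. coli biotin ligase BirA with improved catalytic efficiency. It is fused at its N terminus to the SV40 large T antigen nuclear localization signal and an HA epitope tag. The HA tag is listed in the catalogue fields but not separately annotated in the feature table; it presumably lies in the unannotated gap between the NLS and TurboID. Downstream, an SV40 enhancer/early promoter drives puromycin N-acetyltransferase, so that transduced cells carrying the integrated provirus can be selected with puromycin. The construct suits stable expression of a nucleus-restricted biotin ligase for proximity labeling. It could plausibly serve as a compartment-matched control for TurboID fusions to nuclear proteins of interest, although the record states only its expression purpose. The HA tag allows detection of the fusion protein.
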