Features (pLannotate 1.2.2; 13 found; start..end, strand, type, name):
      8..477     +  LTR            LTR: long terminal repeat from Moloney murine leukemia virus
    601..875     +  misc_feature   MESV Ψ (fragment): packaging signal of murine embryonic stem cell virus
    942..1358    +  CDS            gag (truncated): truncated Moloney murine leukemia virus (MMLV) gag gene lacking the start codon
   1388..1408    +  CDS            SV40 NLS: nuclear localization signal of SV40 (simian virus 40) large T antigen
   1514..2470    +  CDS            TurboID: mutant of the E. coli biotin ligase BioID engineered for improved catalytic efficiency (Branon et al., 2018)
   2490..2819    +  promoter       SV40 promoter: SV40 enhancer and early promoter
   2829..3428    +  CDS            PuroR: puromycin N-acetyltransferase; pac from Streptomyces alboniger; confers resistance to puromycin
   3527..3648    +  LTR            3' LTR (ΔU3) (fragment): self-inactivating 3' long terminal repeat (LTR) from Moloney murine leukemia virus
   3649..4118    +  LTR            LTR: long terminal repeat from Moloney murine leukemia virus
   4184..4236    -  CDS            lacI (fragment): lac repressor; lacI; The lac repressor binds to the lac operator to inhibit transcription in E. coli. This inhibition can be relieved by adding lactose or isopropyl-β-D-thiogalactopyranoside (IPTG).
   4419..5007    -  rep_origin     ori: high-copy-number ColE1/pMB1/pBR322/pUC origin of replication
   5167..6027    -  CDS            AmpR: β-lactamase; bla; confers resistance to ampicillin, carbenicillin, and related antibiotics
   6028..6132    -  promoter       AmpR promoter: bla
>Addgene plasmid #215073 | pBABE-NLS-HA-TurboID | addgene full sequence | sequence record 429287 | Addgene NGS Result
CTGCAGCCTGAATATGGGCCAAACAGGATATCTGTGGTAAGCAGTTCCTGCCCCGGCTCAGGGCCAAGAA
CAGATGGAACAGCTGAATATGGGCCAAACAGGATATCTGTGGTAAGCAGTTCCTGCCCCGGCTCAGGGCC
AAGAACAGATGGTCCCCAGATGCGGTCCAGCCCTCAGCAGTTTCTAGAGAACCATCAGATGTTTCCAGGG
TGCCCCAAGGACCTGAAATGACCCTGTGCCTTATTTGAACTAACCAATCAGTTCGCTTCTCGCTTCTGTT
CGCGCGCTTCTGCTCCCCGAGCTCAATAAAAGAGCCCACAACCCCTCACTCGGGGCGCCAGTCCTCCGAT
TGACTGAGTCGCCCGGGTACCCGTGTATCCAATAAACCCTCTTGCAGTTGCATCCGACTTGTGGTCTCGC
TGTTCCTTGGGAGGGTCTCCTCTGAGTGATTGACTACCCGTCAGCGGGGGTCTTTCATTTGGGGGCTCGT
CCGGGATCGGGAGACCCCTGCCCAGGGACCACCGACCCACCACCGGGAGGCAAGCTGGCCAGCAACTTAT
CTGTGTCTGTCCGATTGTCTAGTGTCTATGACTGATTTTATGCGCCTGCGTCGGTACTAGTTAGCTAACT
AGCTCTGTATCTGGCGGACCCGTGGTGGAACTGACGAGTTCTGAACACCCGGCCGCAACCCTGGGAGACG
TCCCAGGGACTTTGGGGGCCGTTTTTGTGGCCCGACCTGAGGAAGGGAGTCGATGTGGAATCCGACCCCG
TCAGGATATGTGGTTCTGGTAGGAGACGAGAACCTAAAACAGTTCCCGCCTCCGTCTGAATTTTTGCTTT
CGGTTTGGAACCGAAGCCGCGCGTCTTGTCTGCTGCAGCGCTGCAGCATCGTTCTGTGTTGTCTCTGTCT
GACTGTGTTTCTGTATTTGTCTGAAAATTAGGGCCAGACTGTTACCACTCCCTTAAGTTTGACCTTAGGT
CACTGGAAAGATGTCGAGCGGATCGCTCACAACCAGTCGGTAGATGTCAAGAAGAGACGTTGGGTTACCT
TCTGCTCTGCAGAATGGCCAACCTTTAACGTCGGATGGCCGCGAGACGGCACCTTTAACCGAGACCTCAT
CACCCAGGTTAAGATCAAGGTCTTTTCACCTGGCCCGCATGGACACCCAGACCAGGTCCCCTACATCGTG
ACCTGGGAAGCCTTGGCTTTTGACCCCCCTCCCTGGGTCAAGCCCTTTGTACACCCTAAGCCTCCGCCTC
CTCTTCCTCCATCCGCCCCGTCTCTCCCCCTTGAACCTCCTCGTTCGACCCCGCCTCGATCCTCCCTTTA
TCCAGCCCTCACTCCTTCTCTAGGCGCCGGCCGGATCCCGCCACCATGGGAGCATCACCAAAAAAGAAGA
GAAAGGTACCGGTGGCTACCTACCCGTATGATGTTCCGGATTACGCTGGCTATCCCTACGACGTGCCCGA
CTATGCCGGGTACCCCTATGACGTCCCAGACTACGCAGCTAGCAAAGACAATACTGTGCCTCTGAAGCTG
ATCGCTCTCCTGGCTAATGGCGAGTTCCATAGTGGCGAACAGCTGGGAGAAACCCTGGGCATGTCCAGGG
CCGCTATCAACAAGCACATTCAGACTCTGCGCGACTGGGGCGTGGACGTGTTCACCGTGCCCGGAAAGGG
CTACTCTCTGCCCGAGCCTATCCCGCTGCTGAACGCTAAACAGATTCTGGGACAGCTGGACGGCGGGAGC
GTGGCAGTCCTGCCTGTGGTCGACTCCACCAATCAGTACCTGCTGGATCGAATCGGCGAGCTGAAGAGTG
GGGATGCTTGCATTGCAGAATATCAGCAGGCAGGGAGAGGAAGCAGAGGGAGGAAATGGTTCTCTCCTTT
TGGAGCTAACCTGTACCTGAGTATGTTTTGGCGCCTGAAGCGGGGACCAGCAGCAATCGGCCTGGGCCCG
GTCATCGGAATTGTCATGGCAGAAGCGCTGCGAAAGCTGGGAGCAGACAAGGTGCGAGTCAAATGGCCCA
ATGACCTGTATCTGCAGGATAGAAAGCTGGCAGGCATCCTGGTGGAGCTGGCCGGAATAACAGGCGATGC
TGCACAGATCGTCATTGGCGCCGGGATTAACGTGGCTATGAGGCGCGTGGAGGAAAGCGTGGTCAATCAG
GGCTGGATCACACTGCAGGAAGCAGGGATTAACCTGGACAGGAATACTCTGGCCGCTACGCTGATCCGAG
AGCTGCGGGCAGCCCTGGAACTGTTCGAGCAGGAAGGCCTGGCTCCATATCTGCCACGGTGGGAGAAGCT
GGATAACTTCATCAATAGACCCGTGAAGCTGATCATTGGGGACAAAGAGATTTTCGGGATTAGCCGGGGG
ATTGATAAACAGGGAGCCCTGCTGCTGGAACAGGACGGAGTTATCAAACCCTGGATGGGCGGAGAAATCA
GTCTGCGGTCTGCCGAAAAGTAACTCGACCCTGTGGAATGTGTGTCAGTTAGGGTGTGGAAAGTCCCCAG
GCTCCCCAGCAGGCAGAAGTATGCAAAGCATGCATCTCAATTAGTCAGCAACCAGGTGTGGAAAGTCCCC
AGGCTCCCCAGCAGGCAGAAGTATGCAAAGCATGCATCTCAATTAGTCAGCAACCATAGTCCCGCCCCTA
ACTCCGCCCATCCCGCCCCTAACTCCGCCCAGTTCCGCCCATTCTCCGCCCCATGGCTGACTAATTTTTT
TTATTTATGCAGAGGCCGAGGCCGCCTCGGCCTCTGAGCTATTCCAGAAGTAGTGAGGAGGCTTTTTTGG
AGGCCTAGGCTTTTGCAAAAAGCTTACCATGACCGAGTACAAGCCCACGGTGCGCCTCGCCACCCGCGAC
GACGTCCCCAGGGCCGTACGCACCCTCGCCGCCGCGTTCGCCGACTACCCCGCCACGCGCCACACCGTCG
ATCCGGACCGCCACATCGAGCGGGTCACCGAGCTGCAAGAACTCTTCCTCACGCGCGTCGGGCTCGACAT
CGGCAAGGTGTGGGTCGCGGACGACGGCGCCGCGGTGGCGGTCTGGACCACGCCGGAGAGCGTCGAAGCG
GGGGCGGTGTTCGCCGAGATCGGCCCGCGCATGGCCGAGTTGAGCGGTTCCCGGCTGGCCGCGCAGCAAC
AGATGGAAGGCCTCCTGGCGCCGCACCGGCCCAAGGAGCCCGCGTGGTTCCTGGCCACCGTCGGCGTCTC
GCCCGACCACCAGGGCAAGGGTCTGGGCAGCGCCGTCGTGCTCCCCGGAGTGGAGGCGGCCGAGCGCGCC
GGGGTGCCCGCCTTCCTGGAGACCTCCGCGCCCCGCAACCTCCCCTTCTACGAGCGGCTCGGCTTCACCG
TCACCGCCGACGTCGAGGTGCCCGAAGGACCGCGCACCTGGTGCATGACCCGCAAGCCCGGTGCCTGACG
CCCGCCCCACGACCCGCAGCGCCCGACCGAAAGGAGCGCACGACCCCATGCATCGATAAAATAAAAGATT
TTATTTAGTCTCCAGAAAAAGGGGGGAATGAAAGACCCCACCTGTAGGTTTGGCAAGCTAGCTTAAGTAA
CGCCATTTTGCAAGGCATGGAAAAATACATAACTGAGAATAGAGAAGTTCAGATCAAGGTCAGGAACAGA
TGGAACAGCTGAATATGGGCCAAACAGGATATCTGTGGTAAGCAGTTCCTGCCCCGGCTCAGGGCCAAGA
ACAGATGGAACAGCTGAATATGGGCCAAACAGGATATCTGTGGTAAGCAGTTCCTGCCCCGGCTCAGGGC
CAAGAACAGATGGTCCCCAGATGCGGTCCAGCCCTCAGCAGTTTCTAGAGAACCATCAGATGTTTCCAGG
GTGCCCCAAGGACCTGAAATGACCCTGTGCCTTATTTGAACTAACCAATCAGTTCGCTTCTCGCTTCTGT
TCGCGCGCTTCTGCTCCCCGAGCTCAATAAAAGAGCCCACAACCCCTCACTCGGGGCGCCAGTCCTCCGA
TTGACTGAGTCGCCCGGGTACCCGTGTATCCAATAAACCCTCTTGCAGTTGCATCCGACTTGTGGTCTCG
CTGTTCCTTGGGAGGGTCTCCTCTGAGTGATTGACTACCCGTCAGCGGGGGTCTTTCACATGCAGCATGT
ATCAAAATTAATTTGGTTTTTTTTCTTAAGTATTTACATTAAATGGCCATAGTTGCATTAATGAATCGGC
CAACGCGCGGGGAGAGGCGGTTTGCGTATTGGGCGCTCTTCCGCTTCCTCGCTCACTGACTCGCTGCGCT
CGGTCGTTCGGCTGCGGCGAGCGGTATCAGCTCACTCAAAGGCGGTAATACGGTTATCCACAGAATCAGG
GGATAACGCAGGAAAGAACATGTGAGCAAAAGGCCAGCAAAAGGCCAGGAACCGTAAAAAGGCCGCGTTG
CTGGCGTTTTTCCATAGGCTCCGCCCCCCTGACGAGCATCACAAAAATCGACGCTCAAGTCAGAGGTGGC
GAAACCCGACAGGACTATAAAGATACCAGGCGTTTCCCCCTGGAAGCTCCCTCGTGCGCTCTCCTGTTCC
GACCCTGCCGCTTACCGGATACCTGTCCGCCTTTCTCCCTTCGGGAAGCGTGGCGCTTTCTCATAGCTCA
CGCTGTAGGTATCTCAGTTCGGTGTAGGTCGTTCGCTCCAAGCTGGGCTGTGTGCACGAACCCCCCGTTC
AGCCCGACCGCTGCGCCTTATCCGGTAACTATCGTCTTGAGTCCAACCCGGTAAGACACGACTTATCGCC
ACTGGCAGCAGCCACTGGTAACAGGATTAGCAGAGCGAGGTATGTAGGCGGTGCTACAGAGTTCTTGAAG
TGGTGGCCTAACTACGGCTACACTAGAAGAACAGTATTTGGTATCTGCGCTCTGCTGAAGCCAGTTACCT
TCGGAAAAAGAGTTGGTAGCTCTTGATCCGGCAAACAAACCACCGCTGGTAGCGGTGGTTTTTTTGTTTG
CAAGCAGCAGATTACGCGCAGAAAAAAAGGATCTCAAGAAGATCCTTTGATCTTTTCTACGGGGTCTGAC
GCTCAGTGGAACGAAAACTCACGTTAAGGGATTTTGGTCATGAGATTATCAAAAAGGATCTTCACCTAGA
TCCTTTTGCGGCCGCAAATCAATCTAAAGTATATATGAGTAAACTTGGTCTGACAGTTACCAATGCTTAA
TCAGTGAGGCACCTATCTCAGCGATCTGTCTATTTCGTTCATCCATAGTTGCCTGACTCCCCGTCGTGTA
GATAACTACGATACGGGAGGGCTTACCATCTGGCCCCAGTGCTGCAATGATACCGCGAGACCCACGCTCA
CCGGCTCCAGATTTATCAGCAATAAACCAGCCAGCCGGAAGGGCCGAGCGCAGAAGTGGTCCTGCAACTT
TATCCGCCTCCATCCAGTCTATTAATTGTTGCCGGGAAGCTAGAGTAAGTAGTTCGCCAGTTAATAGTTT
GCGCAACGTTGTTGCCATTGCTACAGGCATCGTGGTGTCACGCTCGTCGTTTGGTATGGCTTCATTCAGC
TCCGGTTCCCAACGATCAAGGCGAGTTACATGATCCCCCATGTTGTGCAAAAAAGCGGTTAGCTCCTTCG
GTCCTCCGATCGTTGTCAGAAGTAAGTTGGCCGCAGTGTTATCACTCATGGTTATGGCAGCACTGCATAA
TTCTCTTACTGTCATGCCATCCGTAAGATGCTTTTCTGTGACTGGTGAGTACTCAACCAAGTCATTCTGA
GAATAGTGTATGCGGCGACCGAGTTGCTCTTGCCCGGCGTCAATACGGGATAATACCGCGCCACATAGCA
GAACTTTAAAAGTGCTCATCATTGGAAAACGTTCTTCGGGGCGAAAACTCTCAAGGATCTTACCGCTGTT
GAGATCCAGTTCGATGTAACCCACTCGTGCACCCAACTGATCTTCAGCATCTTTTACTTTCACCAGCGTT
TCTGGGTGAGCAAAAACAGGAAGGCAAAATGCCGCAAAAAAGGGAATAAGGGCGACACGGAAATGTTGAA
TACTCATACTCTTCCTTTTTCAATATTATTGAAGCATTTATCAGGGTTATTGTCTCATGAGCGGATACAT
ATTTGAATGTATTTAGAAAAATAAACAAATAGGGGTTCCGCGCACATTTCCCCGAAAAGTGCCAC
